>Addgene plasmid #233734 | pAK208_2xBRD9BD-IFP2.0C | addgene full sequence | sequence record 472157 | Addgene NGS Result
TAGTTATTAATAGTAATCAATTACGGGGTCATTAGTTCATAGCCCATATATGGAGTTCCGCGTTACATAA
CTTACGGTAAATGGCCCGCCTGGCTGACCGCCCAACGACCCCCGCCCATTGACGTCAATAATGACGTATG
TTCCCATAGTAACGCCAATAGGGACTTTCCATTGACGTCAATGGGTGGAGTATTTACGGTAAACTGCCCA
CTTGGCAGTACATCAAGTGTATCATATGCCAAGTACGCCCCCTATTGACGTCAATGACGGTAAATGGCCC
GCCTGGCATTATGCCCAGTACATGACCTTATGGGACTTTCCTACTTGGCAGTACATCTACGTATTAGTCA
TCGCTATTACCATGGTGATGCGGTTTTGGCAGTACATCAATGGGCGTGGATAGCGGTTTGACTCACGGGG
ATTTCCAAGTCTCCACCCCATTGACGTCAATGGGAGTTTGTTTTGGCACCAAAATCAACGGGACTTTCCA
AAATGTCGTAACAACTCCGCCCCATTGACGCAAATGGGCGGTAGGCGTGTACGGTGGGAGGTCTATATAA
GCAGAGCTGGTTTAGTGAACCGTCAGATCCGCTAGCGCTACCGGTCGCCACCATGCTTAAATTGTCAGCC
GAAAATGAGAGCACACCTATTCAGCAACTCCTGGAACACTTCCTCCGCCAGCTTCAGAGAAAAGATCCCC
ATGGATTTTTTGCTTTTCCTGTCACGGATGCAATTGCTCCTGGAGCTTCAATGATAATAAAACATCCCAT
GGATTTTGGTACCATGAAAGACAAAATTGTAGCTAATGAATACAAGTCAGTTACGGAATTTAAGGCAGAT
TTCAAGCTGATGTGTGATAATGCAATGACATACAATAGGCCAGATACCGTGTACTACAAGTTGGCGAAGA
AGATCCTTCACGCAGGCTTTAAGATGATGAGCAAAGAGCGGCTGTTAGCTTTGAAGCGCAGCATGTCGAC
TGGATCGCCCAAGAAAAAACGCAAGGTGGCCACCATGCTTAAATTGTCAGCCGAAAATGAGAGCACACCT
ATTCAGCAACTCCTGGAACACTTCCTCCGCCAGCTTCAGAGAAAAGATCCCCATGGATTTTTTGCTTTTC
CTGTCACGGATGCAATTGCTCCTGGAGCTTCAATGATAATAAAACATCCCATGGATTTTGGCACCATGAA
AGACAAAATTGTAGCTAATGAATACAAGTCAGTTACGGAATTTAAGGCAGATTTCAAGCTGATGTGTGAT
AATGCAATGACATACAATAGGCCAGATACCGTGTACTACAAGTTGGCGAAGAAGATCCTTCACGCAGGCT
TTAAGATGATGAGCAAAGAGCGGCTGTTAGCTTTGAAGCGCAGCATGTCGACTGGATCGTCACAAACCTC
GGGTTCATCCACGTCGGAAGGCCAGGAGGGCACGGACTCTATTGGACCCCACGCTCTGAGAAATGCAATG
TTCGCTCTGGAGAGTGCTCCTAATCTCCGGGCACTGGCTGAAGTCGCAACCCAAACAGTCCGGGAACTGT
CAGGTTTCGACCGGGTGATGCTGTACAAGTTTGCACCAGACGCAACAGGAGAGGTTATTGCCGAAGCAAG
GCGCGAGGGCATGCAGGCTTACCTCGGGCATAGGTTTCCCGCATCCACCACCCCTGCACAAGCTAGGGCC
CTCTACACAAGACACCTGCTCCGGCTGACCGCAGACACCAGGGCTGCAGCAGTGCCCCTCGACCCCGTGC
TGAATCCCCAGACAAATGCTCCTACACCTCTGGGCGGAGCTGTCCTCAGAGCTACATCCCCAATGCACAT
GCAGTACCTGAGGAATATGGGAGTGGGCTCCTCCCTGAGCGTCAGCGTCGTGGTCGGCGGCCAGCTGTGG
GGACTGATTGTCTGCCACCATCAGACACCCTACGTGCTGCCACCCGATCTGCGGACCACCCTGGAGTATC
TGGGGAGGCTCCTGTCCCTGCAGGTGCAGAGGAAAGAAGCCTAATCCGGACTCAGATCTCGAGCTCAAGC
TTCGAATTCTGCAGTCGACGGTACCGCGGGCCCGGGATCCACCGGATCTAGATAACTGATCATAATCAGC
CATACCACATTTGTAGAGGTTTTACTTGCTTTAAAAAACCTCCCACACCTCCCCCTGAACCTGAAACATA
AAATGAATGCAATTGTTGTTGTTAACTTGTTTATTGCAGCTTATAATGGTTACAAATAAAGCAATAGCAT
CACAAATTTCACAAATAAAGCATTTTTTTCACTGCATTCTAGTTGTGGTTTGTCCAAACTCATCAATGTA
TCTTAACGCGTAAATTGTAAGCGTTAATATTTTGTTAAAATTCGCGTTAAATTTTTGTTAAATCAGCTCA
TTTTTTAACCAATAGGCCGAAATCGGCAAAATCCCTTATAAATCAAAAGAATAGACCGAGATAGGGT
[37 nt withheld, positions 2448-2484]
AAAGAACGTGGACTCCAACGTCAAAGG
[49 nt withheld, positions 2512-2560]
T
[91 nt withheld, positions 2562-2652]
G
[124 nt withheld, positions 2654-2777]
CAGGTGGCACTTTTCGGGGAAATGTGCGCGGAACCCCTATTTGTTTATTTTTCTAAATACATTCAAATAT
GTATCCGCTCATGAGACAATAACCCTGATAAATGCTTCAATAATATTGAAAAAGGAAGAGTCCTGAGGCG
GAAAGAACCAGCTGTGGAATGTGTGTCAGTTAGGGTGTGGAAAGTCCCCAGGCTCCCCAGCAGGCAGAAG
TATGCAAAGCATGCATCTCAATTAGTCAGCAACCAGGTGTGGAAAGTCCCCAGGCTCCCCAGCAGGCAGA
AGTATGCAAAGCATGCATCTCAATTAGTCAGCAACCATAGTCCCGCCCCTAACTCCGCCCATCCCGCCCC
TAACTCCGCCCAGTTCCGCCCATTCTCCGCCCCATGGCTGACTAATTTTTTTTATTTATGCAGAGGCCGA
GGCCGCCTCGGCCTCTGAGCTATTCCAGAAGTAGTGAGGAGGCTTTTTTGGAGGCCTAGGCTTTTGCAAA
GATCGATCAAGAGACAGGATGAGGATCGTTTCGCATGATTGAACAAGATGGATTGCACGCAGGTTCTCCG
GCCGCTTGGGTGGAGAGGCTATTCGGCTATGACTGGGCACAACAGACAATCGGCTGCTCTGATGCCGCCG
TGTTCCGGCTGTCAGCGCAGGGGCGCCCGGTTCTTTTTGTCAAGACCGACCTGTCCGGTGCCCTGAATGA
ACTGCAAGACGAGGCAGCGCGGCTATCGTGGCTGGCCACGACGGGCGTTCCTTGCGCAGCTGTGCTCGAC
GTTGTCACTGAAGCGGGAAGGGACTGGCTGCTATTGGGCGAAGTGCCGGGGCAGGATCTCCTGTCATCTC
ACCTTGCTCCTGCCGAGAAAGTATCCATCATGGCTGATGCAATGCGGCGGCTGCATACGCTTGATCCGGC
TACCTGCCCATTCGACCACCAAGCGAAACATCGCATCGAGCGAGCACGTACTCGGATGGAAGCCGGTCTT
GTCGATCAGGATGATCTGGACGAAGAGCATCAGGGGCTCGCGCCAGCCGAACTGTTCGCCAGGCTCAAGG
CGAGCATGCCCGACGGCGAGGATCTCGTCGTGACCCATGGCGATGCCTGCTTGCCGAATATCATGGTGGA
AAATGGCCGCTTTTCTGGATTCATCGACTGTGGCCGGCTGGGTGTGGCGGACCGCTATCAGGACATAGCG
TTGGCTACCCGTGATATTGCTGAAGAGCTTGGCGGCGAATGGGCTGACCGCTTCCTCGTGCTTTACGGTA
TCGCCGCTCCCGATTCGCAGCGCATCGCCTTCTATCGCCTTCTTGACGAGTTCTTCTGAGCGGGACTCTG
GGGTTCGAAATGACCGACCAAGCGACGCCCAACCTGCCATCACGAGATTTCGATTCCACCGCCGCCTTCT
ATGAAAGGTTGGGCTTCGGAATCGTTTTCCGGGACGCCGGCTGGATGATCCTCCAGCGCGGGGATCTCAT
GCTGGAGTTCTTCGCCCACCCTAGGGGGAGGCTAACTGAAACACGGAAGGAGACAATACCGGAAGGAACC
CGCGCTATGACGGCAATAAAAAGACAGAATAAAACGCACGGTGTTGGGTCGTTTGTTCATAAACGCGGGG
TTCGGTCCCAGGGCTGGCACTCTGTCGATACCCCACCGAGACCCCATTGGGGCCAATACGCCCGCGTTTC
TTCCTTTTCCCCACCCCACCCCCCAAGTTCGGGTGAAGGCCCAGGGCTCGCAGCCAACGTCGGGGCGGCA
GGCCCTGCCATAGCCTCAGGTTACTCATATATACTTTAGATTGATTTAAAACTTCATTTTTAATTTAAAA
GGATCTAGGTGAAGATCCTTTTTGATAATCTCATGACCAAAATCCCTTAACGTGAGTTTTCGTTCCACTG
AGCGTCAGACCCCGTAGAAAAGATCAAAGGATCTTCTTGAGATCCTTTTTTTCTGCGCGTAATCTGCTGC
TTGCAAACAAAAAAACCACCGCTACCAGCGGTGGTTTGTTTGCCGGATCAAGAGCTACCAACTCTTTTTC
CGAAGGTAACTGGCTTCAGCAGAGCGCAGATACCAAATACTGTTCTTCTAGTGTAGCCGTAGTTAGGCCA
CCACTTCAAGAACTCTGTAGCACCGCCTACATACCTCGCTCTGCTAATCCTGTTACCAGTGGCTGCTGCC
AGTGGCGATAAGTCGTGTCTTACCGGGTTGGACTCAAGACGATAGTTACCGGATAAGGCGCAGCGGTCGG
GCTGAACGGGGGGTTCGTGCACACAGCCCAGCTTGGAGCGAACGACCTACACCGAACTGAGATACCTACA
GCGTGAGCTATGAGAAAGCGCCACGCTTCCCGAAGGGAGAAAGGCGGACAGGTATCCGGTAAGCGGCAGG
GTCGGAACAGGAGAGCGCACGAGGGAGCTTCCAGGGGGAAACGCCTGGTATCTTTATAGTCCTGTCGGGT
TTCGCCACCTCTGACTTGAGCGTCGATTTTTGTGATGCTCGTCAGGGGGGCGGAGCCTATGGAAAAACGC
CAGCAACGCGGCCTTTTTACGGTTCCTGGCCTTTTGCTGGCCTTTTGCTCACATGTTCTTTCCTGCGTTA
TCCCCTGATTCTGTGGATAACCGTATTACCGCCATGCAT
Features (pLannotate 1.2.2; 16 found; start..end, strand, type, name):
     61..364     +  enhancer       CMV enhancer: human cytomegalovirus immediate early enhancer
    365..568     +  promoter       CMV promoter: human cytomegalovirus (CMV) immediate early promoter
    628..957     +  CDS            Brd9 (fragment): BRD9_MOUSE - Experimental evidence at protein level: Swiss-Prot protein existence level 1. Plays a role in chromatin remodeling and regulation of transcription. Acts as a chromatin reader that recognizes and binds acylated histones: binds histones that are acetylated and/or butyrylated. Component of SWI/SNF chromatin remodeling subcomplex GBAF that carries out key enzymatic activities, changing chromatin structure by altering DNA-histone contacts within a nucleosome in an ATP- dependent manner. Orchestrates also the RAD51-RAD54 complex formation and thereby plays a role in homologous recombina
   1030..1359    +  CDS            Brd9 (fragment): BRD9_MOUSE - Experimental evidence at protein level: Swiss-Prot protein existence level 1. Plays a role in chromatin remodeling and regulation of transcription. Acts as a chromatin reader that recognizes and binds acylated histones: binds histones that are acetylated and/or butyrylated. Component of SWI/SNF chromatin remodeling subcomplex GBAF that carries out key enzymatic activities, changing chromatin structure by altering DNA-histone contacts within a nucleosome in an ATP- dependent manner. Orchestrates also the RAD51-RAD54 complex formation and thereby plays a role in homologous recombina
   1417..2001    +  CDS            iFP2.0 (fragment): iFP2.0 is a basic (constitutively fluorescent) near ir fluorescent protein published in 2014, derived from Rhodopseudomonas palustris. It requires the cofactor biliverdin for fluorescence.
   2005..2070    +  misc_feature   MCS: multiple cloning site
   2087..2171    +  CDS            large T antigen (fragment): large T antigen from SV40 (simian virus 40)
   2194..2315    +  polyA_signal   SV40 poly(A) signal: SV40 polyadenylation signal
   2349..2777    -  rep_origin     f1 ori (sequence partly withheld): f1 bacteriophage origin of replication; arrow indicates direction of (+) strand synthesis
   2804..2908    +  promoter       AmpR promoter: bla
   2910..3267    +  promoter       SV40 promoter: SV40 enhancer and early promoter
   3302..4096    +  CDS            NeoR/KanR: aminoglycoside phosphotransferase from Tn5; aph(3')-II (or nptII); confers resistance to neomycin, kanamycin, and G418 (Geneticin®)
   4117..4269    +  CDS            ble (fragment): BLE_KLEPN - Experimental evidence at protein level: Swiss-Prot protein existence level 1. Binding protein with a strong affinity to the bleomycin family of antibiotics. Binds to CL990; an antimitotic-antibiotic compound. From Klebsiella pneumoniae.
   4328..4375    +  polyA_signal   HSV TK poly(A) signal: herpes simplex virus thymidine kinase polyadenylation signal (Cole and Stacy, 1985)
   4466..4482    -  polyA_signal   bGH poly(A) signal (fragment): bovine growth hormone polyadenylation signal
   4704..5292    +  rep_origin     ori: high-copy-number ColE1/pMB1/pBR322/pUC origin of replication
