[The description below was written by a language model from this plasmid's Addgene catalogue record and pLannotate feature annotations shown in this document.]
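Description:
pAK208_2xBRD9BD-IFP2.0C is a 5.4 kb mammalian expression plasmid that produces the histone-acetylation "reader" module of a bimolecular anchor detector (BiAD) sensor. The catalogue lists the backbone as pcDNA3. The annotated layout, with a single NeoR/KanR cassette driven by tandem bacterial (bla) and SV40 early promoters, an HSV TK polyadenylation signal, and an SV40 poly(A) after the insert, differs from the classic ampicillin-resistant pcDNA3 arrangement. It does agree with the recorded kanamycin selection in bacteria and G418 selection in mammalian cells. A high-copy ColE1/pUC-type origin supports propagation in E. coli, and an f1 origin is also present.

The payload is driven by the CMV immediate-early enhancer and promoter. It consists of two copies of the BRD9 bromodomain in tandem, followed in frame by the C-terminal fragment of the near-infrared fluorescent protein IFP2.0, which needs biliverdin as a cofactor. The record gives the bromodomain's origin as human, although the automated annotation matched both copies to the mouse orthologue. A residual multiple cloning site and a short SV40 large T antigen fragment lie between the fusion and the SV40 poly(A) signal; the record does not state a function for the T antigen fragment.

BRD9's bromodomain binds acetylated (and otherwise acylated) histones, and duplicating it presumably increases avidity for modified chromatin. In the BiAD approach, this split-IFP2.0 half is co-expressed with a separate module carrying the complementary IFP2.0 fragment. Fluorescence is reconstituted only when both modules bind in close proximity, allowing locus-specific imaging of histone acetylation dynamics by fluorescence microscopy. The plasmid was made by Gibson cloning, replacing a tandem HP1β chromodomain insert in a related sensor plasmid.
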