Addgene plasmid #233734: pAK208_2xBRD9BD-IFP2.0C
Purpose: Expresses BRD9 Bromodomain as tandem double domain fused to C-terminal part of IFP2.0 for histone acetylation detection in BiAD sensors
Depositing lab: Albert Jeltsch. Depositing organization: Universitaet Stuttgart. Publication: Development of a BiAD Sensor for Locus-Specific Detection of Cellular Histone Acetylation Dynamics by Fluorescence Microscopy. Kohler AR, Gutekunst N, Harsch A, Bashtrykov P, Jeltsch A. Genes (Basel). 2025 Apr 10;16(4):444. doi: 10.3390/genes16040444. PubMed 40282404.
Backbone
  Vector backbone: pcDNA3
  Vector type: Mammalian Expression
  Selectable markers: Neomycin (select with G418)
Growth in bacteria
  Bacterial resistance: Kanamycin, 50 μg/mL
  Growth temperature: 37°C
  Growth strain: DH5alpha
  Copy number: Unknown
Gene/Insert
  Gene/Insert name: BRD9
  Species: H. sapiens (human)
  Insert size (bp): 766
  Mutation: Bromodomain cloned twice in tandem
  Entrez Gene: BRD9 (a.k.a. LAVS3040, PRO9856, SMARCI2)
  Promoter: CMV
  Tag / fusion protein: IFP2.0 C-terminal part (C terminal on insert)
  Cloning method: Gibson Cloning
  Sequencing primers: 5′ CGCAAATGGGCGGTAGGCGTG
Resource information
  A portion of this plasmid was derived from a plasmid made by: Addgene plasmid 215750
Terms and licenses: Academic/Nonprofit Terms; Industry Terms: Not Available to Industry
Depositor comments: Exchange of 2xHP1bCD insert by 2xBRD9BD Please visit https://doi.org/10.1101/2025.02.10.637448 for bioRxiv preprint.
How to cite: pAK208_2xBRD9BD-IFP2.0C was a gift from Albert Jeltsch (Addgene plasmid # 233734 ; http://n2t.net/addgene:233734 ; RRID:Addgene_233734)
